Addgene plasmid #90782: NCAPG2 E11.2 gRNA
Purpose: 3rd generation lentiviral gRNA plasmid targeting human NCAPG2
Depositing lab: Iain Cheeseman. Depositing organization: Whitehead Institute for Biomedical Research. Publication: Large-Scale Analysis of CRISPR/Cas9 Cell-Cycle Knockouts Reveals the Diversity of p53-Dependent Responses to Cell-Cycle Defects. McKinley KL, Cheeseman IM. Dev Cell. 2017 Feb 27;40(4):405-420.e2. doi: 10.1016/j.devcel.2017.01.012. Epub 2017 Feb 16. PubMed 28216383.
Backbone
  Vector backbone: pLenti-sgRNA
  Backbone manufacturer: Eric Lander & David Sabatini labs (Addgene plasmid #71409)
  Backbone size w/o insert (bp): 9151
  Vector type: Lentiviral, CRISPR
  Selectable markers: Puromycin
Growth in bacteria
  Bacterial resistance: Ampicillin, 100 μg/mL
  Growth temperature: 37°C
  Growth strain: NEB Stable
  Copy number: Unknown
Gene/Insert
  Gene/Insert name: NCAPG2 (Guide Designation E11.2) (alt name: pKMKO series)
  gRNA/shRNA sequence: CACCGACAATATGGAAACCGAACA
  Species: H. sapiens (human)
  Promoter: U6
  Cloning method: Restriction Enzyme; 5′ cloning site BsmBI (destroyed during cloning); 3′ cloning site BsmBI (destroyed during cloning)
  Sequencing primers: 5′ hU6-F (5'-GAGGGCCTATTTCCCATGATT-3'); 3′ EF1a-R (5'-CACGGCGACTACTGCACTTA-3')
Terms and licenses: Academic/Nonprofit Terms; Industry Terms: Not Available to Industry
Depositor comments: Please note that gRNA target sequence listed is not strictly the 20nt spacer sequence, but also contains the 5' BsmBI overhang. For more information about knockout human cell lines generated using this plasmid, please see http://cellcycleknockouts.wi.mit.edu/ .
How to cite: NCAPG2 E11.2 gRNA was a gift from Iain Cheeseman (Addgene plasmid # 90782 ; http://n2t.net/addgene:90782 ; RRID:Addgene_90782)
