[The description below was written by a language model from this plasmid's Addgene catalogue record and pLannotate feature annotations shown in this document.]
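Description:
NCAPG2 E11.2 gRNA is a third-generation lentiviral CRISPR guide plasmid built on the pLenti-sgRNA backbone and designed to target the human NCAPG2 gene. It is propagated in E. coli through a high-copy ColE1/pUC-type origin with ampicillin resistance (AmpR). An f1 origin and remnants of a lac/lacZα cloning region with T3 and T7 promoters are also annotated. The catalogue lists the empty backbone as 9,151 bp, whereas the sequenced construct is 7,301 nt. This would be consistent with a filler fragment being lost when the guide was cloned between the two BsmBI sites, which were destroyed in the process, although the record does not explain the difference.

The transfer cassette is flanked by an RSV promoter-driven truncated HIV-1 5' LTR and a self-inactivating ΔU3 3' LTR. The hybrid 5' LTR makes genomic RNA production Tat-independent, and the deleted 3' LTR leaves the integrated provirus without LTR promoter activity. Between the LTRs lie the Ψ packaging signal with a gag fragment, the Rev response element for nuclear export of the viral RNA, and a cPPT/CTS. The payload has two parts. A human U6 RNA polymerase III promoter drives the NCAPG2 spacer fused to the Streptococcus pyogenes Cas9 guide scaffold. An EF-1α core promoter drives puromycin N-acetyltransferase, followed by WPRE to enhance expression, so transduced mammalian cells can be selected with puromycin. An SV40 poly(A) signal and SV40 origin sit downstream of the 3' LTR.

No Cas9 is encoded, so the nuclease must be supplied separately in the target cells. The plasmid belongs to a guide series used to generate human cell lines knocked out for cell-cycle genes, in a large-scale study of p53-dependent responses to cell-cycle defects.
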