Features (pLannotate 1.2.2; 28 found; start..end, strand, type, name):
      1..26      +  rep_origin     RSF ori (fragment): Plasmids containing the RSF 1030 origin of replication can be propagated in E. coli cells that contain additional plasmids with compatible origins.
     28..120     +  CDS            lacI (fragment): lac repressor; lacI; The lac repressor binds to the lac operator to inhibit transcription in E. coli. This inhibition can be relieved by adding lactose or isopropyl-β-D-thiogalactopyranoside (IPTG).
    133..154     +  protein_bind   CAP binding site: CAP binding activates transcription in the presence of cAMP. E. coli catabolite activator protein
    169..199     +  promoter       lac promoter: promoter for the E. coli lac operon
    207..223     +  protein_bind   lac operator: The lac repressor binds to the lac operator to inhibit transcription in E. coli. This inhibition can be relieved by adding lactose or isopropyl-β-D-thiogalactopyranoside (IPTG). lac repressor encoded by lacI
    268..286     +  promoter       T3 promoter: promoter for bacteriophage T3 RNA polymerase
    314..540     +  promoter       RSV promoter: Rous sarcoma virus enhancer/promoter
    541..721     +  LTR            5' LTR (truncated): truncated 5' long terminal repeat (LTR) from HIV-1
    768..893     +  misc_feature   HIV-1 Ψ: packaging signal of human immunodeficiency virus type 1
    877..1240    +  CDS            HIV-1 gag (fragment): gag protein from human immunodeficiency virus 1; gag
   1386..1619    +  misc_feature   RRE: The Rev response element (RRE) of HIV-1 allows for Rev-dependent mRNA export from the nucleus to the cytoplasm.
   1996..2022    +  CDS            Rev (fragment): human immunodeficiency virus 1 (HIV-1) Rev protein; rev; enhances nuclear export of unspliced and incompletely spliced viral mRNAs
   2026..2266    +  promoter       U6 promoter: RNA polymerase III promoter for human U6 snRNA
   2313..2380    +  misc_RNA       tracrRNA (fragment): trans-activating CRISPR RNA for the Streptococcus pyogenes CRISPR/Cas9 system
   2429..2546    +  misc_feature   cPPT/CTS: central polypurine tract and central termination sequence of HIV-1
   2615..2826    +  promoter       EF-1α core promoter: core promoter for human elongation factor EF-1α
   2852..3451    +  CDS            PuroR (fragment): puromycin N-acetyltransferase; pac from Streptomyces; confers resistance to puromycin
   3467..4055    +  misc_feature   WPRE: woodchuck hepatitis virus posttranscriptional regulatory element
   4106..4125    +  misc_feature   cPPT/CTS (fragment): central polypurine tract and central termination sequence of HIV-1
   4127..4360    +  LTR            3' LTR (ΔU3): self-inactivating 3' long terminal repeat (LTR) from HIV-1
   4438..4559    +  polyA_signal   SV40 poly(A) signal: SV40 polyadenylation signal
   4599..4734    +  rep_origin     SV40 ori: SV40 origin of replication
   4755..4773    -  promoter       T7 promoter: promoter for bacteriophage T7 RNA polymerase
   4781..4936    +  CDS            lacZα (fragment): LacZα fragment of β-galactosidase; lacZ fragment
   4941..5369    +  rep_origin     f1 ori (sequence partly withheld): f1 bacteriophage origin of replication; arrow indicates direction of (+) strand synthesis
   5422..5526    +  promoter       AmpR promoter: bla
   5527..6387    +  CDS            AmpR: β-lactamase; bla; confers resistance to ampicillin, carbenicillin, and related antibiotics
   6558..7146    +  rep_origin     ori: high-copy-number ColE1/pMB1/pBR322/pUC origin of replication
>Addgene plasmid #90782 | NCAPG2 E11.2 gRNA | addgene full sequence | sequence record 183625 | Addgene NGS Result
CGAGTCAGTGAGCGAGGAAGCGGAAGAGCGCCCAATACGCAAACCGCCTCTCCCCGCGCGTTGGCCGATT
CATTAATGCAGCTGGCACGACAGGTTTCCCGACTGGAAAGCGGGCAGTGAGCGCAACGCAATTAATGTGA
GTTAGCTCACTCATTAGGCACCCCAGGCTTTACACTTTATGCTTCCGGCTCGTATGTTGTGTGGAATTGT
GAGCGGATAACAATTTCACACAGGAAACAGCTATGACCATGATTACGCCAAGCGCGCAATTAACCCTCAC
TAAAGGGAACAAAAGCTGGAGCTGCAAGCTTAATGTAGTCTTATGCAATACTCTTGTAGTCTTGCAACAT
GGTAACGATGAGTTAGCAACATGCCTTACAAGGAGAGAAAAAGCACCGTGCATGCCGATTGGTGGAAGTA
AGGTGGTACGATCGTGCCTTATTAGGAAGGCAACAGACGGGTCTGACATGGATTGGACGAACCACTGAAT
TGCCGCATTGCAGAGATATTGTATTTAAGTGCCTAGCTCGATACATAAACGGGTCTCTCTGGTTAGACCA
GATCTGAGCCTGGGAGCTCTCTGGCTAACTAGGGAACCCACTGCTTAAGCCTCAATAAAGCTTGCCTTGA
GTGCTTCAAGTAGTGTGTGCCCGTCTGTTGTGTGACTCTGGTAACTAGAGATCCCTCAGACCCTTTTAGT
CAGTGTGGAAAATCTCTAGCAGTGGCGCCCGAACAGGGACTTGAAAGCGAAAGGGAAACCAGAGGAGCTC
TCTCGACGCAGGACTCGGCTTGCTGAAGCGCGCACGGCAAGAGGCGAGGGGCGGCGACTGGTGAGTACGC
CAAAAATTTTGACTAGCGGAGGCTAGAAGGAGAGAGATGGGTGCGAGAGCGTCAGTATTAAGCGGGGGAG
AATTAGATCGCGATGGGAAAAAATTCGGTTAAGGCCAGGGGGAAAGAAAAAATATAAATTAAAACATATA
GTATGGGCAAGCAGGGAGCTAGAACGATTCGCAGTTAATCCTGGCCTGTTAGAAACATCAGAAGGCTGTA
GACAAATACTGGGACAGCTACAACCATCCCTTCAGACAGGATCAGAAGAACTTAGATCATTATATAATAC
AGTAGCAACCCTCTATTGTGTGCATCAAAGGATAGAGATAAAAGACACCAAGGAAGCTTTAGACAAGATA
GAGGAAGAGCAAAACAAAAGTAAGACCACCGCACAGCAAGCGGCCGCTGATCTTCAGACCTGGAGGAGGA
GATATGAGGGACAATTGGAGAAGTGAATTATATAAATATAAAGTAGTAAAAATTGAACCATTAGGAGTAG
CACCCACCAAGGCAAAGAGAAGAGTGGTGCAGAGAGAAAAAAGAGCAGTGGGAATAGGAGCTTTGTTCCT
TGGGTTCTTGGGAGCAGCAGGAAGCACTATGGGCGCAGCGTCAATGACGCTGACGGTACAGGCCAGACAA
TTATTGTCTGGTATAGTGCAGCAGCAGAACAATTTGCTGAGGGCTATTGAGGCGCAACAGCATCTGTTGC
AACTCACAGTCTGGGGCATCAAGCAGCTCCAGGCAAGAATCCTGGCTGTGGAAAGATACCTAAAGGATCA
ACAGCTCCTGGGGATTTGGGGTTGCTCTGGAAAACTCATTTGCACCACTGCTGTGCCTTGGAATGCTAGT
TGGAGTAATAAATCTCTGGAACAGATTTGGAATCACACGACCTGGATGGAGTGGGACAGAGAAATTAACA
ATTACACAAGCTTAATACACTCCTTAATTGAAGAATCGCAAAACCAGCAAGAAAAGAATGAACAAGAATT
ATTGGAATTAGATAAATGGGCAAGTTTGTGGAATTGGTTTAACATAACAAATTGGCTGTGGTATATAAAA
TTATTCATAATGATAGTAGGAGGCTTGGTAGGTTTAAGAATAGTTTTTGCTGTACTTTCTATAGTGAATA
GAGTTAGGCAGGGATATTCACCATTATCGTTTCAGACCCACCTCCCAACCCCGAGGGGACCCAGAGAGGG
CCTATTTCCCATGATTCCTTCATATTTGCATATACGATACAAGGCTGTTAGAGAGATAATTAGAATTAAT
TTGACTGTAAACACAAAGATATTAGTACAAAATACGTGACGTAGAAAGTAATAATTTCTTGGGTAGTTTG
CAGTTTTAAAATTATGTTTTAAAATGGACTATCATATGCTTACCGTAACTTGAAAGTATTTCGATTTCTT
GGCTTTATATATCTTGTGGAAAGGACGAAACACCGACAATATGGAAACCGAACAGTTTAAGAGCTATGCT
GGAAACAGCATAGCAAGTTTAAATAAGGCTAGTCCGTTATCAACTTGAAAAAGTGGCACCGAGTCGGTGC
TTTTTTTGAATTCTAGATCTTGAGACAAATGGCAGTATTCATCCACAATTTTAAAAGAAAAGGGGGGATT
GGGGGGTACAGTGCAGGGGAAAGAATAGTAGACATAATAGCAACAGACATACAAACTAAAGAATTACAAA
AACAAATTACAAAAATTCAAAATTTTCGGGTTTATTACAGGGACAGCAGAGATCCACTTTGGCGCCGGCT
CGAGTGGCTCCGGTGCCCGTCAGTGGGCAGAGCGCACATCGCCCACAGTCCCCGAGAAGTTGGGGGGAGG
GGTCGGCAATTGAACCGGTGCCTAGAGAAGGTGGCGCGGGGTAAACTGGGAAAGTGATGTCGTGTACTGG
CTCCGCCTTTTTCCCGAGGGTGGGGGAGAACCGTATATAAGTGCAGTAGTCGCCGTGAACGTTCTTTTTC
GCAACGGGTTTGCCGCCAGAACACAGGTGTCGTGACGCGGGATCCGCCACCATGACCGAGTACAAGCCCA
CGGTGCGCCTCGCCACCCGCGACGACGTCCCCAGGGCCGTACGCACCCTCGCCGCCGCGTTCGCCGACTA
CCCCGCCACGCGCCACACCGTCGATCCGGACCGCCACATCGAGCGGGTCACCGAGCTGCAAGAACTCTTC
CTCACGCGCGTCGGGCTCGACATCGGCAAGGTGTGGGTCGCGGACGACGGCGCCGCGGTGGCGGTCTGGA
CCACGCCGGAGAGCGTCGAAGCGGGGGCGGTGTTCGCCGAGATCGGCCCGCGCATGGCCGAGTTGAGCGG
TTCCCGGCTGGCCGCGCAGCAACAGATGGAAGGCCTCCTGGCGCCGCACCGGCCCAAGGAGCCCGCGTGG
TTCCTGGCCACCGTCGGAGTCTCGCCCGACCACCAGGGCAAGGGTCTGGGCAGCGCCGTCGTGCTCCCCG
GAGTGGAGGCGGCCGAGCGCGCCGGGGTGCCCGCCTTCCTGGAGACCTCCGCGCCCCGCAACCTCCCCTT
CTACGAGCGGCTCGGCTTCACCGTCACCGCCGACGTCGAGGTGCCCGAAGGACCGCGCACCTGGTGCATG
ACCCGCAAGCCCGGTGCCTGAACGCGTTAAGTCGACAATCAACCTCTGGATTACAAAATTTGTGAAAGAT
TGACTGGTATTCTTAACTATGTTGCTCCTTTTACGCTATGTGGATACGCTGCTTTAATGCCTTTGTATCA
TGCTATTGCTTCCCGTATGGCTTTCATTTTCTCCTCCTTGTATAAATCCTGGTTGCTGTCTCTTTATGAG
GAGTTGTGGCCCGTTGTCAGGCAACGTGGCGTGGTGTGCACTGTGTTTGCTGACGCAACCCCCACTGGTT
GGGGCATTGCCACCACCTGTCAGCTCCTTTCCGGGACTTTCGCTTTCCCCCTCCCTATTGCCACGGCGGA
ACTCATCGCCGCCTGCCTTGCCCGCTGCTGGACAGGGGCTCGGCTGTTGGGCACTGACAATTCCGTGGTG
TTGTCGGGGAAATCATCGTCCTTTCCTTGGCTGCTCGCCTGTGTTGCCACCTGGATTCTGCGCGGGACGT
CCTTCTGCTACGTCCCTTCGGCCCTCAATCCAGCGGACCTTCCTTCCCGCGGCCTGCTGCCGGCTCTGCG
GCCTCTTCCGCGTCTTCGCCTTCGCCCTCAGACGAGTCGGATCTCCCTTTGGGCCGCCTCCCCGCGTCGA
CTTTAAGACCAATGACTTACAAGGCAGCTGTAGATCTTAGCCACTTTTTAAAAGAAAAGGGGGGACTGGA
AGGGCTAATTCACTCCCAACGAAGACAAGATCTGCTTTTTGCTTGTACTGGGTCTCTCTGGTTAGACCAG
ATCTGAGCCTGGGAGCTCTCTGGCTAACTAGGGAACCCACTGCTTAAGCCTCAATAAAGCTTGCCTTGAG
TGCTTCAAGTAGTGTGTGCCCGTCTGTTGTGTGACTCTGGTAACTAGAGATCCCTCAGACCCTTTTAGTC
AGTGTGGAAAATCTCTAGCAGTACGTATAGTAGTTCATGTCATCTTATTATTCAGTATTTATAACTTGCA
AAGAAATGAATATCAGAGAGTGAGAGGAACTTGTTTATTGCAGCTTATAATGGTTACAAATAAAGCAATA
GCATCACAAATTTCACAAATAAAGCATTTTTTTCACTGCATTCTAGTTGTGGTTTGTCCAAACTCATCAA
TGTATCTTATCATGTCTGGCTCTAGCTATCCCGCCCCTAACTCCGCCCATCCCGCCCCTAACTCCGCCCA
GTTCCGCCCATTCTCCGCCCCATGGCTGACTAATTTTTTTTATTTATGCAGAGGCCGAGGCCGCCTCGGC
CTCTGAGCTATTCCAGAAGTAGTGAGGAGGCTTTTTTGGAGGCCTAGGGACGTACCCAATTCGCCCTATA
GTGAGTCGTATTACGCGCGCTCACTGGCCGTCGTTTTACAACGTCGTGACTGGGAAAACCCTGGCGTTAC
CCAACTTAATCGCCTTGCAGCACATCCCCCTTTCGCCAGCTGGCGTAATAGCGAAGAGGCCCGCACCGAT
CGCCCTTCCCAACAGTTGCGCAGCCTGAATGGCGAATGGG
[124 nt withheld, positions 4941-5064]
C
[91 nt withheld, positions 5066-5156]
A
[49 nt withheld, positions 5158-5206]
CCTTTGACGTTGGAGTCCACGTTCTTT
[37 nt withheld, positions 5234-5270]
ACCCTATCTCGGTCTATTCTTTTGATTTATAAGGGATTTTGCCGATTTCGGCCTATTGGTTAAAAAATGA
GCTGATTTAACAAAAATTTAACGCGAATTTTAACAAAATATTAACGCTTACAATTTAGGTGGCACTTTTC
GGGGAAATGTGCGCGGAACCCCTATTTGTTTATTTTTCTAAATACATTCAAATATGTATCCGCTCATGAG
ACAATAACCCTGATAAATGCTTCAATAATATTGAAAAAGGAAGAGTATGAGTATTCAACATTTCCGTGTC
GCCCTTATTCCCTTTTTTGCGGCATTTTGCCTTCCTGTTTTTGCTCACCCAGAAACGCTGGTGAAAGTAA
AAGATGCTGAAGATCAGTTGGGTGCACGAGTGGGTTACATCGAACTGGATCTCAACAGCGGTAAGATCCT
TGAGAGTTTTCGCCCCGAAGAACGTTTTCCAATGATGAGCACTTTTAAAGTTCTGCTATGTGGCGCGGTA
TTATCCCGTATTGACGCCGGGCAAGAGCAACTCGGTCGCCGCATACACTATTCTCAGAATGACTTGGTTG
AGTACTCACCAGTCACAGAAAAGCATCTTACGGATGGCATGACAGTAAGAGAATTATGCAGTGCTGCCAT
AACCATGAGTGATAACACTGCGGCCAACTTACTTCTGACAACGATCGGAGGACCGAAGGAGCTAACCGCT
TTTTTGCACAACATGGGGGATCATGTAACTCGCCTTGATCGTTGGGAACCGGAGCTGAATGAAGCCATAC
CAAACGACGAGCGTGACACCACGATGCCTGTAGCAATGGCAACAACGTTGCGCAAACTATTAACTGGCGA
ACTACTTACTCTAGCTTCCCGGCAACAATTAATAGACTGGATGGAGGCGGATAAAGTTGCAGGACCACTT
CTGCGCTCGGCCCTTCCGGCTGGCTGGTTTATTGCTGATAAATCTGGAGCCGGTGAGCGTGGGTCTCGCG
GTATCATTGCAGCACTGGGGCCAGATGGTAAGCCCTCCCGTATCGTAGTTATCTACACGACGGGGAGTCA
GGCAACTATGGATGAACGAAATAGACAGATCGCTGAGATAGGTGCCTCACTGATTAAGCATTGGTAACTG
TCAGACCAAGTTTACTCATATATACTTTAGATTGATTTAAAACTTCATTTTTAATTTAAAAGGATCTAGG
TGAAGATCCTTTTTGATAATCTCATGACCAAAATCCCTTAACGTGAGTTTTCGTTCCACTGAGCGTCAGA
CCCCGTAGAAAAGATCAAAGGATCTTCTTGAGATCCTTTTTTTCTGCGCGTAATCTGCTGCTTGCAAACA
AAAAAACCACCGCTACCAGCGGTGGTTTGTTTGCCGGATCAAGAGCTACCAACTCTTTTTCCGAAGGTAA
CTGGCTTCAGCAGAGCGCAGATACCAAATACTGTTCTTCTAGTGTAGCCGTAGTTAGGCCACCACTTCAA
GAACTCTGTAGCACCGCCTACATACCTCGCTCTGCTAATCCTGTTACCAGTGGCTGCTGCCAGTGGCGAT
AAGTCGTGTCTTACCGGGTTGGACTCAAGACGATAGTTACCGGATAAGGCGCAGCGGTCGGGCTGAACGG
GGGGTTCGTGCACACAGCCCAGCTTGGAGCGAACGACCTACACCGAACTGAGATACCTACAGCGTGAGCT
ATGAGAAAGCGCCACGCTTCCCGAAGGGAGAAAGGCGGACAGGTATCCGGTAAGCGGCAGGGTCGGAACA
GGAGAGCGCACGAGGGAGCTTCCAGGGGGAAACGCCTGGTATCTTTATAGTCCTGTCGGGTTTCGCCACC
TCTGACTTGAGCGTCGATTTTTGTGATGCTCGTCAGGGGGGCGGAGCCTATGGAAAAACGCCAGCAACGC
GGCCTTTTTACGGTTCCTGGCCTTTTGCTGGCCTTTTGCTCACATGTTCTTTCCTGCGTTATCCCCTGAT
TCTGTGGATAACCGTATTACCGCCTTTGAGTGAGCTGATACCGCTCGCCGCAGCCGAACGACCGAGCGCA
G
